>Addgene plasmid #29301 | pEMS1172 | addgene partial sequence | sequence record 39230 | EGFP-N 5'-CGTCGCCGTCCAGCTCGACCAG-3'
CCCTTGCTCACCATGGTGGCGGAAGTTCCTATACCTTTTGAAGAATAGGAACTTCGGGCCCCGAGGACGC
CCTTCAGGAACGCCCTGGGGTGGGCCGGTCGGCAGGCCGCCCCTCCCCGCGGACCTGCGCGCGGGGAAAC
GATGGTGGGGCCCTGGCCCGCGCCCTACCCCTTTAAACCCGGCTTGGGAACCTGCGGGGCAGCGGGTGGC
GGGGCGCAGCCAATGGAGGCGCGAGGCCGGGCGCAGCCGCGTGTTCATTGGCTGCTTGTGCCGGGGCCGC
GCGGAGGTGCGGCTGGCACCGCTTTAGGAGGTTATTGTGAGCGCCTGTGCCAGCCGCGCGGGACAGGCCC
CCTGAGCGGAGTAAGGGCGCCTTTTCAAGGCAAGCGGGGCTGTTGAAGGAGGACTGGTCGCACTGGTCAG
GCTGCAACTCACGTGCCTTCCTCCAGCAACTGTCTACTCAAAAACAACCTCCCTCATATTTTTTTTTAAC
TGTGATCACATATTCATAACATAAAATTTACCGTCTTATGTCCTCAAGAGCTGAATTCTTAAGTTGAAGG
GAGAGAAAGTTAGAAGACACTGTTCACTCTAGAAAGTTTTGTTTGTTTGTTTTGTTTAATTGTTTTTCTT
CTTTTTCTTTTTTGGTGACAATCTGATTATAACTACTCTGTTCTTATTGACCCTATGAGGCTTTTTTTTC
ACAATTTGGAAGAATTAACAGTTATAGCCTCCATGAATAAATATAACACTTAGCTCCTTCTTACTAAC
