>Addgene plasmid #29301 | pEMS1172 | addgene partial sequence | sequence record 39231 | pEMS1307-fwd 5'-ccgcacgtctaagaaaccat-3'
AAATAGGCGTATCACGAGGCCCTTTCGTCTTCAAGAATTAATTCCGATCATATTCAATAACCCTTAATGA
ATTCGAGCTCCTAGGCCGGCCTGTTCAACTCGGATAGTCCTCACCACTGAGTTAATATTTCCAGGTCAGA
GCGCCTCCGAGAGAAAAAGGCGGTGGCCTTGGAGCTCTGGTCTCCTTAACTGCACCCTGGGAAGTCTTCA
CACGGCCTTTCTTCCCCTGGTGGTCTAATCTGGAGTCAGATCCAGCCGTCAGCTCTTACAGACGGGGAAG
GACCGGGAGCCAACGGGAAAACAACAGGTGAGCTTGTGAACAAGTCCCCTTCTGTGTCTCGGGCAGGGTG
TCTGCCCGGGCAACCGTGGGGCTGCACTGACTTCCAGAACCTTCTGCCTCTGCAGGTGTTTTAGGAACTT
GGCCTCAGCGCTTCAGTGACCCATATTTTATTACCTTTCAGGTTTCTATAATTCATCATTCACTCCTTTC
TGAAAACCTAGAATGAAAAAGTTTAGCAGCTCAGCGCCGCGGCCTCTCTCCATTCTCTCCCCAAACACAT
CGGCCTGTTTGTTCTCTTTCATCCCCGCTCTTCCTGTTGCATTCTGCCGGTTCAATGGGGAAGGAGTGAA
ACCGGATGGCTGGACCCAGTGCGGGGAAATGACTTCAGAGCCACCTTTGTTTCCCTCATTCCTTTGAGCG
CACTTGGCCCTGCGTCTCTATGAAAGGGCTTGTTTGAACCATTCGGAACATCCAGCAAGCCAGAGATGCT
GCGGCCAGAACCGCTCGCATCTTTTCAGGCTGCCTGAGACTCTGGGTTAAACTGCCAAATTTTTGCAACA
AAACTAACCATGAC
