[The description below was written by a language model from this plasmid's Addgene catalogue record.]
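Description:
pEMS1172 is a Pleiades Promoter Project plasmid built on the large pEMS1306 backbone (about 16.5 kb without insert). It carries the human MiniPromoter Ple151, a 3,042 bp regulatory element designed from the OLIG1 (oligodendrocyte transcription factor 1) locus. The MiniPromoter was inserted by restriction cloning between FseI and AscI sites. This places it upstream of an EGFP-NLS reporter supplied by the backbone, so the "insert" here is a compact promoter rather than a coding sequence. Promoter activity is read out as nuclear-localised green fluorescence, and the nuclear localisation signal concentrates that signal in the nucleus, which makes individual expressing cells easier to identify and count in tissue. In bacteria the plasmid is maintained at high copy and selected with ampicillin.

The construct belongs to a toolbox of small human-derived promoters intended to drive selective, cell-type- or region-restricted expression in the brain, and the expression pattern of this MiniPromoter is characterised in the associated publication. The record does not include a feature table. The origin of replication, polyadenylation signals and any other elements that account for the backbone's considerable size are therefore not stated, and neither is the route by which the cassette is delivered into animals or cells. The depositor notes that repository sequencing differs from the supplied full sequence by a three-nucleotide deletion, which is not known to affect the plasmid's function. It is also not recorded whether the FseI and AscI cloning sites remain intact after insertion.
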