Addgene plasmid #29301: pEMS1172
Purpose: Pleiades (Ple) MiniPromoter expression pattern described in Portales-Casamar et al., PNAS, 2010 (PMID: 20807748).
Depositing lab: Elizabeth Simpson. Depositing organization: University of British Columbia. Publication: A regulatory toolbox of MiniPromoters to drive selective expression in the brain. Portales-Casamar E, Swanson DJ, Liu L, de Leeuw CN, Banks KG, Ho Sui SJ, Fulton DL, Ali J, Amirabbasi M, Arenillas DJ, Babyak N, Black SF, Bonaguro RJ, Brauer E, Candido TR, Castellarin M, Chen J, Chen Y, Cheng JC, Chopra V, Docking TR, Dreolini L, D'Souza CA, Flynn EK, Glenn R, Hatakka K, Hearty TG, Imanian B, Jiang S, Khorasan-zadeh S, Komljenovic I, Laprise S, Liao NY, Lim JS, Lithwick S, Liu F, Liu J, Lu M, McConechy M, McLeod AJ, Milisavljevic M, Mis J, O'Connor K, Palma B, Palmquist DL, Schmouth JF, Swanson MI, Tam B, Ticoll A, Turner JL, Varhol R, Vermeulen J, Watkins RF, Wilson G, Wong BK, Wong SH, Wong TY, Yang GS, Ypsilanti AR, Jones SJ, Holt RA, Goldowitz D, Wasserman WW, Simpson EM. Proc Natl Acad Sci U S A. 2010 Sep 21. 107(38):16589-94. 10.1073/pnas.1009158107 PubMed 20807748.
Backbone
  Vector backbone: pEMS1306
  Backbone size w/o insert (bp): 16454
  Vector type: Pleiades Promoter Project [sic, Pleaides Plieades]
Growth in bacteria
  Bacterial resistance: Ampicillin, 100 μg/mL
  Growth temperature: 37°C
  Growth strain: DH5alpha
  Growth instructions: DH10B
  Copy number: High Copy
Gene/Insert
  Gene/Insert name: Ple151 (alt names: OLIG1; oligodendrocyte transcription factor 1)
  Species: H. sapiens (human)
  Insert size (bp): 3042
  Entrez Gene: OLIG1 (a.k.a. BHLHB6, BHLHE21)
  Tag / fusion protein: EGFP-NLS (C terminal on backbone)
  Cloning method: Restriction Enzyme; 5′ cloning site FseI (unknown if destroyed); 3′ cloning site AscI (unknown if destroyed)
  Sequencing primers: 5′ Unknown
Terms and licenses: Academic/Nonprofit Terms; Industry Terms: Not Available to Industry
Depositor comments: Please note that Addgene's sequencing results differ from the full sequence information provided by the depositing laboratory by a 3 nucleotide deletion at bp# 3184-3186. This deletion is not known to affect the function of the plasmid.
How to cite: pEMS1172 was a gift from Elizabeth Simpson (Addgene plasmid # 29301 ; http://n2t.net/addgene:29301 ; RRID:Addgene_29301)
